>Addgene plasmid #146179 | pRSFDuetG-HsPatL1_22-59_E | depositor full sequence | sequence record 288624 | Full Sequence
GGGGAATTGTGAGCGGATAACAATTCCCCTGTAGAAATAATTTTGTTTAACTTTAATAAGGAGATATACC
ATGGGCAGCAGCCATCACCATCATCACCACAGCGCGGGTCTGGAAGTTCTGTTCCAGGGGCCCCAGGATC
CGAATTCGAGCTCGGCGCGCCTGCAGGTCGACAAGCTTGCGGCCGCATAATGCTTAAGTCGAACAGAAAG
TAATCGTATTGTACACGGCCGCATAATCGAAATTAATACGACTCACTATAGGGGAATTGTGAGCGGATAA
CAATTCCCCATCTTAGTATATTAGTTAAGTATAAGAAGGAGATATACATAATATGTCCCCTATACTAGGT
TATTGGAAAATTAAGGGCCTTGTGCAACCCACTCGACTTCTTTTGGAATATCTTGAAGAAAAATATGAAG
AGCATTTGTATGAGCGCGATGAAGGTGATAAATGGCGAAACAAAAAGTTTGAATTGGGTTTGGAGTTTCC
CAATCTTCCTTATTATATTGATGGTGATGTTAAATTAACACAGTCTATGGCCATCATACGTTATATAGCT
GACAAGCACAACATGTTGGGTGGTTGTCCAAAAGAGCGTGCAGAGATTTCAATGCTTGAAGGAGCGGTTT
TGGATATTAGATACGGTGTTTCGAGAATTGCATATAGTAAAGACTTTGAAACTCTCAAAGTTGATTTTCT
TAGCAAGCTACCTGAAATGCTGAAAATGTTCGAAGATCGTTTATGTCATAAAACATATTTAAATGGTGAT
CATGTAACCCATCCTGACTTCATGTTGTATGACGCTCTTGATGTTGTTTTATACATGGACCCAATGTGCC
TGGATGCGTTCCCAAAATTAGTTTGTTTTAAAAAACGTATTGAAGCTATCCCACAAATTGATAAGTACTT
GAAATCCAGCAAGTATATAGCATGGCCTTTGCAGGGCTGGCAAGCCACGTTTGGTGGTGGCGACCATCCT
CCAAAATCGGATCTGGAAGTTCTGTTCCAGGGGCCCGGGCTGGGAGAAGAAGATGAAGAGATTGATCAAT
TCAATGATGATACATTTGGGTCAGGTGCAGTTGATGATGATTGGCAGGAAGCACATGAGCGCCTGGCTGA
ATTGGAAGAAAAGTAGGGTACCCTCGAGTCTGGTAAAGAAACCGCTGCTGCGAAATTTGAACGCCAGCAC
ATGGACTCGTCTACTAGCGCAGCTTAATTAACCTAGGCTGCTGCCACCGCTGAGCAATAACTAGCATAAC
CCCTTGGGGCCTCTAAACGGGTCTTGAGGGGTTTTTTGCTGAAACCTCAGGCATTTGAGAAGCACACGGT
CACACTGCTTCCGGTAGTCAATAAACCGGTAAACCAGCAATAGACATAAGCGGCTATTTAACGACCCTGC
CCTGAACCGACGACAAGCTGACGACCGGGTCTCCGCAAGTGGCACTTTTCGGGGAAATGTGCGCGGAACC
CCTATTTGTTTATTTTTCTAAATACATTCAAATATGTATCCGCTCATGAATTAATTCTTAGAAAAACTCA
TCGAGCATCAAATGAAACTGCAATTTATTCATATCAGGATTATCAATACCATATTTTTGAAAAAGCCGTT
TCTGTAATGAAGGAGAAAACTCACCGAGGCAGTTCCATAGGATGGCAAGATCCTGGTATCGGTCTGCGAT
TCCGACTCGTCCAACATCAATACAACCTATTAATTTCCCCTCGTCAAAAATAAGGTTATCAAGTGAGAAA
TCACCATGAGTGACGACTGAATCCGGTGAGAATGGCAAAAGTTTATGCATTTCTTTCCAGACTTGTTCAA
CAGGCCAGCCATTACGCTCGTCATCAAAATCACTCGCATCAACCAAACCGTTATTCATTCGTGATTGCGC
CTGAGCGAGACGAAATACGCGGTCGCTGTTAAAAGGACAATTACAAACAGGAATCGAATGCAACCGGCGC
AGGAACACTGCCAGCGCATCAACAATATTTTCACCTGAATCAGGATATTCTTCTAATACCTGGAATGCTG
TTTTCCCGGGGATCGCAGTGGTGAGTAACCATGCATCATCAGGAGTACGGATAAAATGCTTGATGGTCGG
AAGAGGCATAAATTCCGTCAGCCAGTTTAGTCTGACCATCTCATCTGTAACATCATTGGCAACGCTACCT
TTGCCATGTTTCAGAAACAACTCTGGCGCATCGGGCTTCCCATACAATCGATAGATTGTCGCACCTGATT
GCCCGACATTATCGCGAGCCCATTTATACCCATATAAATCAGCATCCATGTTGGAATTTAATCGCGGCCT
AGAGCAAGACGTTTCCCGTTGAATATGGCTCATACTCTTCCTTTTTCAATATTATTGAAGCATTTATCAG
GGTTATTGTCTCATGAGCGGATACATATTTGAATGTATTTAGAAAAATAAACAAATAGGCATGCAGCGCT
CTTCCGCTTCCTCGCTCACTGACTCGCTACGCTCGGTCGTTCGACTGCGGCGAGCGGTGTCAGCTCACTC
AAAAGCGGTAATACGGTTATCCACAGAATCAGGGGATAAAGCCGGAAAGAACATGTGAGCAAAAAGCAAA
GCACCGGAAGAAGCCAACGCCGCAGGCGTTTTTCCATAGGCTCCGCCCCCCTGACGAGCATCACAAAAAT
CGACGCTCAAGCCAGAGGTGGCGAAACCCGACAGGACTATAAAGATACCAGGCGTTTCCCCCTGGAAGCT
CCCTCGTGCGCTCTCCTGTTCCGACCCTGCCGCTTACCGGATACCTGTCCGCCTTTCTCCCTTCGGGAAG
CGTGGCGCTTTCTCATAGCTCACGCTGTTGGTATCTCAGTTCGGTGTAGGTCGTTCGCTCCAAGCTGGGC
TGTGTGCACGAACCCCCCGTTCAGCCCGACCGCTGCGCCTTATCCGGTAACTATCGTCTTGAGTCCAACC
CGGTAAGACACGACTTATCGCCACTGGCAGCAGCCATTGGTAACTGATTTAGAGGACTTTGTCTTGAAGT
TATGCACCTGTTAAGGCTAAACTGAAAGAACAGATTTTGGTGAGTGCGGTCCTCCAACCCACTTACCTTG
GTTCAAAGAGTTGGTAGCTCAGCGAACCTTGAGAAAACCACCGTTGGTAGCGGTGGTTTTTCTTTATTTA
TGAGATGATGAATCAATCGGTCTATCAAGTCAACGAACAGCTATTCCGTTACTCTAGATTTCAGTGCAAT
TTATCTCTTCAAATGTAGCACCTGAAGTCAGCCCCATACGATATAAGTTGTAATTCTCATGTTAGTCATG
CCCCGCGCCCACCGGAAGGAGCTGACTGGGTTGAAGGCTCTCAAGGGCATCGGTCGAGATCCCGGTGCCT
AATGAGTGAGCTAACTTACATTAATTGCGTTGCGCTCACTGCCCGCTTTCCAGTCGGGAAACCTGTCGTG
CCAGCTGCATTAATGAATCGGCCAACGCGCGGGGAGAGGCGGTTTGCGTATTGGGCGCCAGGGTGGTTTT
TCTTTTCACCAGTGAGACGGGCAACAGCTGATTGCCCTTCACCGCCTGGCCCTGAGAGAGTTGCAGCAAG
CGGTCCACGCTGGTTTGCCCCAGCAGGCGAAAATCCTGTTTGATGGTGGTTAACGGCGGGATATAACATG
AGCTGTCTTCGGTATCGTCGTATCCCACTACCGAGATGTCCGCACCAACGCGCAGCCCGGACTCGGTAAT
GGCGCGCATTGCGCCCAGCGCCATCTGATCGTTGGCAACCAGCATCGCAGTGGGAACGATGCCCTCATTC
AGCATTTGCATGGTTTGTTGAAAACCGGACATGGCACTCCAGTCGCCTTCCCGTTCCGCTATCGGCTGAA
TTTGATTGCGAGTGAGATATTTATGCCAGCCAGCCAGACGCAGACGCGCCGAGACAGAACTTAATGGGCC
CGCTAACAGCGCGATTTGCTGGTGACCCAATGCGACCAGATGCTCCACGCCCAGTCGCGTACCGTCTTCA
TGGGAGAAAATAATACTGTTGATGGGTGTCTGGTCAGAGACATCAAGAAATAACGCCGGAACATTAGTGC
AGGCAGCTTCCACAGCAATGGCATCCTGGTCATCCAGCGGATAGTTAATGATCAGCCCACTGACGCGTTG
CGCGAGAAGATTGTGCACCGCCGCTTTACAGGCTTCGACGCCGCTTCGTTCTACCATCGACACCACCACG
CTGGCACCCAGTTGATCGGCGCGAGATTTAATCGCCGCGACAATTTGCGACGGCGCGTGCAGGGCCAGAC
TGGAGGTGGCAACGCCAATCAGCAACGACTGTTTGCCCGCCAGTTGTTGTGCCACGCGGTTGGGAATGTA
ATTCAGCTCCGCCATCGCCGCTTCCACTTTTTCCCGCGTTTTCGCAGAAACGTGGCTGGCCTGGTTCACC
ACGCGGGAAACGGTCTGATAAGAGACACCGGCATACTCTGCGACATCGTATAACGTTACTGGTTTCACAT
TCACCACCCTGAATTGACTCTCTTCCGGGCGCTATCATGCCATACCGCGAAAGGTTTTGCGCCATTCGAT
GGTGTCCGGGATCTCGACGCTCTCCCTTATGCGACTCCTGCATTAGGAAATTAATACGACTCACTATA
Features (pLannotate 1.2.2; 19 found; start..end, strand, type, name):
      3..27      +  protein_bind   lac operator: The lac repressor binds to the lac operator to inhibit transcription in E. coli. This inhibition can be relieved by adding lactose or isopropyl-β-D-thiogalactopyranoside (IPTG). lac repressor encoded by lacI
     42..64      +  RBS            RBS: efficient ribosome binding site from bacteriophage T7 gene 10 (Olins and Rangwala, 1989)
    244..262     +  promoter       T7 promoter: promoter for bacteriophage T7 RNA polymerase
    263..287     +  protein_bind   lac operator: The lac repressor binds to the lac operator to inhibit transcription in E. coli. This inhibition can be relieved by adding lactose or isopropyl-β-D-thiogalactopyranoside (IPTG). lac repressor encoded by lacI
    333..986     +  CDS            GST26_SCHJA: Experimental evidence at protein level: Swiss-Prot protein existence level 1. GST isoenzymes appear to play a central role in the parasite detoxification system. Other functions are also suspected including a role in increasing the solubility of haematin in the parasite gut. From Schistosoma japonicum (Blood fluke).
    993..1133    +  CDS            patl1 (fragment): PATL1_XENLA - Experimental evidence at protein level: Swiss-Prot protein existence level 1. RNA-binding protein involved in deadenylation-dependent decapping of mRNAs, leading to the degradation of mRNAs. Acts as a scaffold protein that connects deadenylation and decapping machinery. Required for cytoplasmic mRNA processing body (P-body) assembly (By similarity). When tethered to a reporter mRNA, able to repress translation (PubMed:20826699). From Xenopus laevis (African clawed frog).
   1155..1196    +  CDS            S-Tag (fragment): affinity and epitope tag derived from pancreatic ribonuclease A
   1226..1243    +  CDS            SET1 (fragment): solubility-enhancement tag derived from T7 phage gene 10B
   1251..1298    +  terminator     T7 terminator: transcription terminator for bacteriophage T7 RNA polymerase
   1462..1519    +  promoter       AmpR promoter (fragment): bla
   1528..2343    -  CDS            KanR: aminoglycoside phosphotransferase; aph(3')-Ia; confers resistance to kanamycin in bacteria or G418 (Geneticin®) in eukaryotes
   2344..2435    -  promoter       AmpR promoter: bla
   2451..3200    -  rep_origin     RSF ori: Plasmids containing the RSF 1030 origin of replication can be propagated in E. coli cells that contain additional plasmids with compatible origins.
   3283..3347    -  CDS            TcR (fragment): tetracycline efflux protein; tet; confers resistance to tetracycline
   3362..3383    -  protein_bind   CAP binding site: CAP binding activates transcription in the presence of cAMP. E. coli catabolite activator protein
   3396..4478    -  CDS            lacI: lac repressor; lacI; The lac repressor binds to the lac operator to inhibit transcription in E. coli. This inhibition can be relieved by adding lactose or isopropyl-β-D-thiogalactopyranoside (IPTG).
   4479..4556    -  promoter       lacI promoter: lacI
   4564..4599    -  CDS            TcR (fragment): tetracycline efflux protein; tet; confers resistance to tetracycline
   4602..2       +  promoter       T7 promoter (across the origin): promoter for bacteriophage T7 RNA polymerase
