>Addgene plasmid #146179 | pRSFDuetG-HsPatL1_22-59_E | addgene full sequence | sequence record 354404 | Addgene NGS Result
GGGGAATTGTGAGCGGATAACAATTCCCCTGTAGAAATAATTTTGTTTAACTTTAATAAGGAGATATACC
ATGGGCAGCAGCCATCACCATCATCACCACAGCGCGGGTCTGGAAGTTCTGTTCCAGGGGCCCCAGGATC
CGAATTCGAGCTCGGCGCGCCTGCAGGTCGACAAGCTTGCGGCCGCATAATGCTTAAGTCGAACAGAAAG
TAATCGTATTGTACACGGCCGCATAATCGAAATTAATACGACTCACTATAGGGGAATTGTGAGCGGATAA
CAATTCCCCATCTTAGTATATTAGTTAAGTATAAGAAGGAGATATACATAATATGTCCCCTATACTAGGT
TATTGGAAAATTAAGGGCCTTGTGCAACCCACTCGACTTCTTTTGGAATATCTTGAAGAAAAATATGAAG
AGCATTTGTATGAGCGCGATGAAGGTGATAAATGGCGAAACAAAAAGTTTGAATTGGGTTTGGAGTTTCC
CAATCTTCCTTATTATATTGATGGTGATGTTAAATTAACACAGTCTATGGCCATCATACGTTATATAGCT
GACAAGCACAACATGTTGGGTGGTTGTCCAAAAGAGCGTGCAGAGATTTCAATGCTTGAAGGAGCGGTTT
TGGATATTAGATACGGTGTTTCGAGAATTGCATATAGTAAAGACTTTGAAACTCTCAAAGTTGATTTTCT
TAGCAAGCTACCTGAAATGCTGAAAATGTTCGAAGATCGTTTATGTCATAAAACATATTTAAATGGTGAT
CATGTAACCCATCCTGACTTCATGTTGTATGACGCTCTTGATGTTGTTTTATACATGGACCCAATGTGCC
TGGATGCGTTCCCAAAATTAGTTTGTTTTAAAAAACGTATTGAAGCTATCCCACAAATTGATAAGTACTT
GAAATCCAGCAAGTATATAGCATGGCCTTTGCAGGGCTGGCAAGCCACGTTTGGTGGTGGCGACCATCCT
CCAAAATCGGATCTGGAAGTTCTGTTCCAGGGGCCCGGGCTGGGAGAAGAAGATGAAGAGATTGATCAAT
TCAATGATGATACATTTGGGTCAGGTGCAGTTGATGATGATTGGCAGGAAGCACATGAGCGCCTGGCTGA
ATTGGAAGAAAAGTAGGGTACCCTCGAGTCTGGTAAAGAAACCGCTGCTGCGAAATTTGAACGCCAGCAC
ATGGACTCGTCTACTAGCGCAGCTTAATTAACCTAGGCTGCTGCCACCGCTGAGCAATAACTAGCATAAC
CCCTTGGGGCCTCTAAACGGGTCTTGAGGGGTTTTTTGCTGAAACCTCAGGCATTTGAGAAGCACACGGT
CACACTGCTTCCGGTAGTCAATAAACCGGTAAACCAGCAATAGACATAAGCGGCTATTTAACGACCCTGC
CCTGAACCGACGACAAGCTGACGACCGGGTCTCCGCAAGTGGCACTTTTCGGGGAAATGTGCGCGGAACC
CCTATTTGTTTATTTTTCTAAATACATTCAAATATGTATCCGCTCATGAATTAATTCTTAGAAAAACTCA
TCGAGCATCAAATGAAACTGCAATTTATTCATATCAGGATTATCAATACCATATTTTTGAAAAAGCCGTT
TCTGTAATGAAGGAGAAAACTCACCGAGGCAGTTCCATAGGATGGCAAGATCCTGGTATCGGTCTGCGAT
TCCGACTCGTCCAACATCAATACAACCTATTAATTTCCCCTCGTCAAAAATAAGGTTATCAAGTGAGAAA
TCACCATGAGTGACGACTGAATCCGGTGAGAATGGCAAAAGTTTATGCATTTCTTTCCAGACTTGTTCAA
CAGGCCAGCCATTACGCTCGTCATCAAAATCACTCGCATCAACCAAACCGTTATTCATTCGTGATTGCGC
CTGAGCGAGACGAAATACGCGATCGCTGTTAAAAGGACAATTACAAACAGGAATCGAATGCAACCGGCGC
AGGAACACTGCCAGCGCATCAACAATATTTTCACCTGAATCAGGATATTCTTCTAATACCTGGAATGCTG
TTTTCCCGGGGATCGCAGTGGTGAGTAACCATGCATCATCAGGAGTACGGATAAAATGCTTGATGGTCGG
AAGAGGCATAAATTCCGTCAGCCAGTTTAGTCTGACCATCTCATCTGTAACATCATTGGCAACGCTACCT
TTGCCATGTTTCAGAAACAACTCTGGCGCATCGGGCTTCCCATACAATCGATAGATTGTCGCACCTGATT
GCCCGACATTATCGCGAGCCCATTTATACCCATATAAATCAGCATCCATGTTGGAATTTAATCGCGGCCT
AGAGCAAGACGTTTCCCGTTGAATATGGCTCATACTCTTCCTTTTTCAATATTATTGAAGCATTTATCAG
GGTTATTGTCTCATGAGCGGATACATATTTGAATGTATTTAGAAAAATAAACAAATAGGCATGCAGCGCT
CTTCCGCTTCCTCGCTCACTGACTCGCTACGCTCGGTCGTTCGACTGCGGCGAGCGGTGTCAGCTCACTC
AAAAGCGGTAATACGGTTATCCACAGAATCAGGGGATAAAGCCGGAAAGAACATGTGAGCAAAAAGCAAA
GCACCGGAAGAAGCCAACGCCGCAGGCGTTTTTCCATAGGCTCCGCCCCCCTGACGAGCATCACAAAAAT
CGACGCTCAAGCCAGAGGTGGCGAAACCCGACAGGACTATAAAGATACCAGGCGTTTCCCCCTGGAAGCT
CCCTCGTGCGCTCTCCTGTTCCGACCCTGCCGCTTACCGGATACCTGTCCGCCTTTCTCCCTTCGGGAAG
CGTGGCGCTTTCTCATAGCTCACGCTGTTGGTATCTCAGTTCGGTGTAGGTCGTTCGCTCCAAGCTGGGC
TGTGTGCACGAACCCCCCGTTCAGCCCGACCGCTGCGCCTTATCCGGTAACTATCGTCTTGAGTCCAACC
CGGTAAGACACGACTTATCGCCACTGGCAGCAGCCATTGGTAACTGATTTAGAGGACTTTGTCTTGAAGT
TATGCACCTGTTAAGGCTAAACTGAAAGAACAGATTTTGGTGAGTGCGGTCCTCCAACCCACTTACCTTG
GTTCAAAGAGTTGGTAGCTCAGCGAACCTTGAGAAAACCACCGTTGGTAGCGGTGGTTTTTCTTTATTTA
TGAGATGATGAATCAATCGGTCTATCAAGTCAACGAACAGCTATTCCGTTACTCTAGATTTCAGTGCAAT
TTATCTCTTCAAATGTAGCACCTGAAGTCAGCCCCATACGATATAAGTTGTAATTCTCATGTTAGTCATG
CCCCGCGCCCACCGGAAGGAGCTGACTGGGTTGAAGGCTCTCAAGGGCATCGGTCGAGATCCCGGTGCCT
AATGAGTGAGCTAACTTACATTAATTGCGTTGCGCTCACTGCCCGCTTTCCAGTCGGGAAACCTGTCGTG
CCAGCTGCATTAATGAATCGGCCAACGCGCGGGGAGAGGCGGTTTGCGTATTGGGCGCCAGGGTGGTTTT
TCTTTTCACCAGTGAGACGGGCAACAGCTGATTGCCCTTCACCGCCTGGCCCTGAGAGAGTTGCAGCAAG
CGGTCCACGCTGGTTTGCCCCAGCAGGCGAAAATCCTGTTTGATGGTGGTTAACGGCGGGATATAACATG
AGCTGTCTTCGGTATCGTCGTATCCCACTACCGAGATGTCCGCACCAACGCGCAGCCCGGACTCGGTAAT
GGCGCGCATTGCGCCCAGCGCCATCTGATCGTTGGCAACCAGCATCGCAGTGGGAACGATGCCCTCATTC
AGCATTTGCATGGTTTGTTGAAAACCGGACATGGCACTCCAGTCGCCTTCCCGTTCCGCTATCGGCTGAA
TTTGATTGCGAGTGAGATATTTATGCCAGCCAGCCAGACGCAGACGCGCCGAGACAGAACTTAATGGGCC
CGCTAACAGCGCGATTTGCTGGTGACCCAATGCGACCAGATGCTCCACGCCCAGTCGCGTACCGTCTTCA
TGGGAGAAAATAATACTGTTGATGGGTGTCTGGTCAGAGACATCAAGAAATAACGCCGGAACATTAGTGC
AGGCAGCTTCCACAGCAATGGCATCCTGGTCATCCAGCGGATAGTTAATGATCAGCCCACTGACGCGTTG
CGCGAGAAGATTGTGCACCGCCGCTTTACAGGCTTCGACGCCGCTTCGTTCTACCATCGACACCACCACG
CTGGCACCCAGTTGATCGGCGCGAGATTTAATCGCCGCGACAATTTGCGACGGCGCGTGCAGGGCCAGAC
TGGAGGTGGCAACGCCAATCAGCAACGACTGTTTGCCCGCCAGTTGTTGTGCCACGCGGTTGGGAATGTA
ATTCAGCTCCGCCATCGCCGCTTCCACTTTTTCCCGCGTTTTCGCAGAAACGTGGCTGGCCTGGTTCACC
ACGCGGGAAACGGTCTGATAAGAGACACCGGCATACTCTGCGACATCGTATAACGTTACTGGTTTCACAT
TCACCACCCTGAATTGACTCTCTTCCGGGCGCTATCATGCCATACCGCGAAAGGTTTTGCGCCATTCGAT
GGTGTCCGGGATCTCGACGCTCTCCCTTATGCGACTCCTGCATTAGGAAATTAATACGACTCACTATA
Features (pLannotate 1.2.2; 19 found; start..end, strand, type, name):
      3..27      +  protein_bind   lac operator: The lac repressor binds to the lac operator to inhibit transcription in E. coli. This inhibition can be relieved by adding lactose or isopropyl-β-D-thiogalactopyranoside (IPTG). lac repressor encoded by lacI
     42..64      +  RBS            RBS: efficient ribosome binding site from bacteriophage T7 gene 10 (Olins and Rangwala, 1989)
    244..262     +  promoter       T7 promoter: promoter for bacteriophage T7 RNA polymerase
    263..287     +  protein_bind   lac operator: The lac repressor binds to the lac operator to inhibit transcription in E. coli. This inhibition can be relieved by adding lactose or isopropyl-β-D-thiogalactopyranoside (IPTG). lac repressor encoded by lacI
    333..986     +  CDS            GST26_SCHJA: Experimental evidence at protein level: Swiss-Prot protein existence level 1. GST isoenzymes appear to play a central role in the parasite detoxification system. Other functions are also suspected including a role in increasing the solubility of haematin in the parasite gut. From Schistosoma japonicum (Blood fluke).
    993..1133    +  CDS            patl1 (fragment): PATL1_XENLA - Experimental evidence at protein level: Swiss-Prot protein existence level 1. RNA-binding protein involved in deadenylation-dependent decapping of mRNAs, leading to the degradation of mRNAs. Acts as a scaffold protein that connects deadenylation and decapping machinery. Required for cytoplasmic mRNA processing body (P-body) assembly (By similarity). When tethered to a reporter mRNA, able to repress translation (PubMed:20826699). From Xenopus laevis (African clawed frog).
   1155..1196    +  CDS            S-Tag (fragment): affinity and epitope tag derived from pancreatic ribonuclease A
   1226..1243    +  CDS            SET1 (fragment): solubility-enhancement tag derived from T7 phage gene 10B
   1251..1298    +  terminator     T7 terminator: transcription terminator for bacteriophage T7 RNA polymerase
   1462..1519    +  promoter       AmpR promoter (fragment): bla
   1528..2343    -  CDS            KanR: aminoglycoside phosphotransferase; aph(3')-Ia; confers resistance to kanamycin in bacteria or G418 (Geneticin®) in eukaryotes
   2344..2435    -  promoter       AmpR promoter: bla
   2451..3200    -  rep_origin     RSF ori: Plasmids containing the RSF 1030 origin of replication can be propagated in E. coli cells that contain additional plasmids with compatible origins.
   3283..3347    -  CDS            TcR (fragment): tetracycline efflux protein; tet; confers resistance to tetracycline
   3362..3383    -  protein_bind   CAP binding site: CAP binding activates transcription in the presence of cAMP. E. coli catabolite activator protein
   3396..4478    -  CDS            lacI: lac repressor; lacI; The lac repressor binds to the lac operator to inhibit transcription in E. coli. This inhibition can be relieved by adding lactose or isopropyl-β-D-thiogalactopyranoside (IPTG).
   4479..4556    -  promoter       lacI promoter: lacI
   4564..4599    -  CDS            TcR (fragment): tetracycline efflux protein; tet; confers resistance to tetracycline
   4602..2       +  promoter       T7 promoter (across the origin): promoter for bacteriophage T7 RNA polymerase
