[The description below was written by a language model from this plasmid's Addgene catalogue record and pLannotate feature annotations shown in this document.]
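Description:
pRSFDuetG-HsPatL1_22-59_E is a 4.6 kb bacterial expression plasmid for producing a short fragment of human PATL1 (residues 22–59, per the construct name) in E. coli. The catalogue lists the backbone as unknown, but the name and the annotated features are consistent with an RSFDuet-type dual-cassette T7 vector. It carries the RSF1030 origin, which allows co-maintenance with plasmids bearing compatible origins, and a kanamycin resistance gene (aminoglycoside phosphotransferase) for selection. A lacI gene with its own promoter supplies lac repressor. The short TcR and partial AmpR promoter hits appear to be backbone remnants rather than functional markers.

Two T7 promoter/lac operator units are present. The first, spanning the sequence origin, is followed by a T7 gene 10 ribosome binding site but has no annotated coding sequence downstream, so this cassette appears to be empty. The second drives an open reading frame beginning with Schistosoma japonicum glutathione S-transferase, followed almost immediately by the roughly 140 bp PATL1 fragment, which the annotation tool matched to the Xenopus orthologue although the record gives the source as the human mRNA. S-tag sequence and a T7 terminator lie downstream; whether the S-tag is translated in frame with the insert is not stated. Expression therefore depends on a host providing T7 RNA polymerase and is inducible with IPTG.

PATL1 is a scaffold protein linking mRNA deadenylation and decapping and contributing to P-body assembly. A GST-fused N-terminal peptide of this kind lends itself to affinity purification, pulldown or co-expression experiments with binding partners, though the record states only bacterial expression as its purpose.
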