Addgene plasmid #146179: pRSFDuetG-HsPatL1_22-59_E
Purpose: Bacterial Expression of HsPatL1_22-59
Depositing lab: Elisa Izaurralde. Depositing organization: Max Planck Institute for Developmental Biology.
Backbone
  Vector backbone: Unknown
  Vector type: Bacterial Expression
Growth in bacteria
  Bacterial resistance: Kanamycin, 50 μg/mL
  Growth temperature: 37°C
  Growth strain: DH5alpha
  Copy number: Low Copy
Gene/Insert
  Gene/Insert name: HsPatL1_22-59
  Species: H. sapiens (human)
  Entrez Gene: PATL1 (a.k.a. Pat1b, hPat1b)
  Cloning method: Unknown
Terms and licenses: Academic/Nonprofit Terms; Industry Terms: Not Available to Industry
Depositor comments: ORF extracted from NCBI: NM_152716.2 Plasmids from this collection were made available to the research community and donated after the lab closed. Please note that the sequence provided by the depositing laboratory may be theoretical/predicted or based on Sanger sequencing results. There may be discrepancies between sequencing results obtained by Addgene and the depositor sequence. If an Addgene verified sequence is not available, please contact before placing your order to request that our lab fully sequence the plasmid.
How to cite: pRSFDuetG-HsPatL1_22-59_E was a gift from Elisa Izaurralde (Addgene plasmid # 146179 ; http://n2t.net/addgene:146179 ; RRID:Addgene_146179)
